Addgene plasmid #143035: TFORF0507
Purpose: Lentiviral vector for overexpressing transcription factor ORFs with unique 24-bp barcodes. Barcodes facilitate identification of transcription factors in pooled screens.
Depositing lab: Feng Zhang. Depositing organization: Broad Institute. Publication: A transcription factor atlas of directed differentiation. Joung J, Ma S, Tay T, Geiger-Schuller KR, Kirchgatterer PC, Verdine VK, Guo B, Arias-Garcia MA, Allen WE, Singh A, Kuksenko O, Abudayyeh OO, Gootenberg JS, Fu Z, Macrae RK, Buenrostro JD, Regev A, Zhang F. Cell. 2023 Jan 5;186(1):209-229.e26. doi: 10.1016/j.cell.2022.11.026. PubMed 36608654.
Backbone
  Vector backbone: pLX_TRC317
  Backbone manufacturer: Broad Institute Genetic Perturbation Platform
  Backbone size w/o insert (bp): 8264
  Vector type: Mammalian Expression, Lentiviral
  Selectable markers: Puromycin
Growth in bacteria
  Bacterial resistance: Ampicillin, 100 μg/mL
  Growth temperature: 37°C
  Growth strain: NEB Stable
  Copy number: High Copy
Gene/Insert
  Gene/Insert name: CDK2
  Species: H. sapiens (human)
  Insert size (bp): 1142
  Entrez Gene: CDK2 (a.k.a. CDKN2, p33(CDK2))
  Promoter: EF1a
  Cloning method: Unknown
  Sequencing primers: 5′ GGGTGGAGACTGAAGTTAGGCCAG; 3′ CACATAGCGTAAAAGGAGCAACATAG
Terms and licenses: Academic/Nonprofit Terms; Industry Terms: Not Available to Industry
Depositor comments: XM_011537732,ENST00000553376 . The transcription factor ORF portion of this plasmid was synthesized by Genewiz. Please test multiple small colonies in case of plasmid recombination. To make this collection available in a timely manner, a portion of this collection was not fully sequenced by Addgene. If an Addgene verified full plasmid sequence is not available, please contact us prior to placing an order to request the full sequence.
How to cite: TFORF0507 was a gift from Feng Zhang (Addgene plasmid # 143035 ; http://n2t.net/addgene:143035 ; RRID:Addgene_143035)
