[The description below was written by a language model from this plasmid's Addgene catalogue record and pLannotate feature annotations shown in this document.]
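Description:
TFORF0507 is a third-generation-style, self-inactivating lentiviral expression plasmid built on the pLX_TRC317 backbone. It belongs to a barcoded collection of transcription factor ORF constructs designed for pooled overexpression screens. In bacteria it is maintained through a high-copy ColE1/pUC origin and selected with ampicillin via the β-lactamase gene. An f1 origin and remnants of a lac/lacZα cloning region flanked by T7 and T3 promoters are also present. The depositor notes that recombination can occur during propagation, as is common for LTR-containing plasmids.

The viral genome is transcribed from an RSV promoter fused to a truncated HIV-1 5' LTR. This is followed by the Ψ packaging signal, a gag fragment, the RRE for Rev-dependent nuclear export, and a cPPT/CTS element that aids nuclear import. It ends in a ΔU3 3' LTR that inactivates the LTR promoter after integration, with an SV40 poly(A) signal downstream. Within the provirus, an SV40 early promoter drives the puromycin N-acetyltransferase gene for selecting transduced mammalian cells.

A human EF-1α promoter drives the insert, human CDK2, which corresponds to a specific transcript isoform cited by the depositor. The automated annotation labels this ORF by its closest mouse Cdk2 match, but the catalogue records it as human. CDK2 is a cell-cycle serine/threonine kinase rather than a classical transcription factor. A WPRE downstream of the ORF enhances transcript stability and expression. The unique 24-bp barcode described for the collection is not separately annotated in the feature table. It is what allows this ORF to be identified by sequencing when many constructs are screened together, for example in directed differentiation studies.
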