Features (pLannotate 1.2.2; 31 found; start..end, strand, type, name):
      5..231     +  promoter       RSV promoter: Rous sarcoma virus enhancer/promoter
    232..412     +  LTR            5' LTR (truncated): truncated 5' long terminal repeat (LTR) from HIV-1
    459..584     +  misc_feature   HIV-1 Ψ: packaging signal of human immunodeficiency virus type 1
    568..931     +  CDS            HIV-1 gag (fragment): gag protein from human immunodeficiency virus 1; gag
   1077..1310    +  misc_feature   RRE: The Rev response element (RRE) of HIV-1 allows for Rev-dependent mRNA export from the nucleus to the cytoplasm.
   1687..1713    +  CDS            Rev (fragment): human immunodeficiency virus 1 (HIV-1) Rev protein; rev; enhances nuclear export of unspliced and incompletely spliced viral mRNAs
   1720..1743    +  promoter       SV40 promoter (fragment): SV40 early promoter
   1744..1815    +  promoter       SV40 promoter (fragment): SV40 enhancer and early promoter
   1839..1974    +  rep_origin     SV40 ori: SV40 origin of replication
   2020..2616    +  CDS            PuroR (fragment): puromycin N-acetyltransferase; pac from Streptomyces; confers resistance to puromycin
   2665..2782    +  misc_feature   cPPT/CTS: central polypurine tract and central termination sequence of HIV-1
   2847..2913    +  CDS            small t antigen (fragment): SV40 (simian virus 40) small t antigen
   2920..4098    +  promoter       EF-1α promoter: strong constitutive promoter for human elongation factor EF-1α
   4115..5152    +  CDS            Cdk2: CDK2_MOUSE - Also known as Cdkn2. Experimental evidence at protein level: Swiss-Prot protein existence level 1. Serine/threonine-protein kinase involved in the control of the cell cycle; essential for meiosis, but dispensable for mitosis. Phosphorylates CTNNB1, USP37, p53/TP53, NPM1, CDK7, RB1, BRCA2, MYC, NPAT, EZH2. Triggers duplication of centrosomes and DNA. Acts at the G1-S transition to promote the E2F transcriptional program and the initiation of DNA synthesis, and modulates G2 progression; controls the timing of entry into mitosis/meiosis by controlling the subsequent activation of cyc
   5168..5221    +  promoter       U6 promoter (fragment): RNA polymerase III promoter for human U6 snRNA
   5263..5851    +  misc_feature   WPRE: woodchuck hepatitis virus posttranscriptional regulatory element
   5902..5921    +  misc_feature   cPPT/CTS (fragment): central polypurine tract and central termination sequence of HIV-1
   5923..6156    +  LTR            3' LTR (ΔU3): self-inactivating 3' long terminal repeat (LTR) from HIV-1
   6234..6355    +  polyA_signal   SV40 poly(A) signal: SV40 polyadenylation signal
   6395..6530    +  rep_origin     SV40 ori: SV40 origin of replication
   6551..6569    -  promoter       T7 promoter: promoter for bacteriophage T7 RNA polymerase
   6577..6732    +  CDS            lacZα (fragment): LacZα fragment of β-galactosidase; lacZ fragment
   6737..7165    +  rep_origin     f1 ori (sequence partly withheld): f1 bacteriophage origin of replication; arrow indicates direction of (+) strand synthesis
   7218..7322    +  promoter       AmpR promoter: bla
   7323..8183    +  CDS            AmpR: β-lactamase; bla; confers resistance to ampicillin, carbenicillin, and related antibiotics
   8354..8942    +  rep_origin     ori: high-copy-number ColE1/pMB1/pBR322/pUC origin of replication
   9125..9217    +  CDS            lacI (fragment): lac repressor; lacI; The lac repressor binds to the lac operator to inhibit transcription in E. coli. This inhibition can be relieved by adding lactose or isopropyl-β-D-thiogalactopyranoside (IPTG).
   9230..9251    +  protein_bind   CAP binding site: CAP binding activates transcription in the presence of cAMP. E. coli catabolite activator protein
   9266..9296    +  promoter       lac promoter: promoter for the E. coli lac operon
   9304..9320    +  protein_bind   lac operator: The lac repressor binds to the lac operator to inhibit transcription in E. coli. This inhibition can be relieved by adding lactose or isopropyl-β-D-thiogalactopyranoside (IPTG). lac repressor encoded by lacI
   9365..9383    +  promoter       T3 promoter: promoter for bacteriophage T3 RNA polymerase
>Addgene plasmid #143035 | TFORF0507 | addgene full sequence | sequence record 391512 | Addgene NGS Result
TTAATGTAGTCTTATGCAATACTCTTGTAGTCTTGCAACATGGTAACGATGAGTTAGCAACATGCCTTAC
AAGGAGAGAAAAAGCACCGTGCATGCCGATTGGTGGAAGTAAGGTGGTACGATCGTGCCTTATTAGGAAG
GCAACAGACGGGTCTGACATGGATTGGACGAACCACTGAATTGCCGCATTGCAGAGATATTGTATTTAAG
TGCCTAGCTCGATACATAAACGGGTCTCTCTGGTTAGACCAGATCTGAGCCTGGGAGCTCTCTGGCTAAC
TAGGGAACCCACTGCTTAAGCCTCAATAAAGCTTGCCTTGAGTGCTTCAAGTAGTGTGTGCCCGTCTGTT
GTGTGACTCTGGTAACTAGAGATCCCTCAGACCCTTTTAGTCAGTGTGGAAAATCTCTAGCAGTGGCGCC
CGAACAGGGACTTGAAAGCGAAAGGGAAACCAGAGGAGCTCTCTCGACGCAGGACTCGGCTTGCTGAAGC
GCGCACGGCAAGAGGCGAGGGGCGGCGACTGGTGAGTACGCCAAAAATTTTGACTAGCGGAGGCTAGAAG
GAGAGAGATGGGTGCGAGAGCGTCAGTATTAAGCGGGGGAGAATTAGATCGCGATGGGAAAAAATTCGGT
TAAGGCCAGGGGGAAAGAAAAAATATAAATTAAAACATATAGTATGGGCAAGCAGGGAGCTAGAACGATT
CGCAGTTAATCCTGGCCTGTTAGAAACATCAGAAGGCTGTAGACAAATACTGGGACAGCTACAACCATCC
CTTCAGACAGGATCAGAAGAACTTAGATCATTATATAATACAGTAGCAACCCTCTATTGTGTGCATCAAA
GGATAGAGATAAAAGACACCAAGGAAGCTTTAGACAAGATAGAGGAAGAGCAAAACAAAAGTAAGACCAC
CGCACAGCAAGCGGCCGCTGATCTTCAGACCTGGAGGAGGAGATATGAGGGACAATTGGAGAAGTGAATT
ATATAAATATAAAGTAGTAAAAATTGAACCATTAGGAGTAGCACCCACCAAGGCAAAGAGAAGAGTGGTG
CAGAGAGAAAAAAGAGCAGTGGGAATAGGAGCTTTGTTCCTTGGGTTCTTGGGAGCAGCAGGAAGCACTA
TGGGCGCAGCGTCAATGACGCTGACGGTACAGGCCAGACAATTATTGTCTGGTATAGTGCAGCAGCAGAA
CAATTTGCTGAGGGCTATTGAGGCGCAACAGCATCTGTTGCAACTCACAGTCTGGGGCATCAAGCAGCTC
CAGGCAAGAATCCTGGCTGTGGAAAGATACCTAAAGGATCAACAGCTCCTGGGGATTTGGGGTTGCTCTG
GAAAACTCATTTGCACCACTGCTGTGCCTTGGAATGCTAGTTGGAGTAATAAATCTCTGGAACAGATTTG
GAATCACACGACCTGGATGGAGTGGGACAGAGAAATTAACAATTACACAAGCTTAATACACTCCTTAATT
GAAGAATCGCAAAACCAGCAAGAAAAGAATGAACAAGAATTATTGGAATTAGATAAATGGGCAAGTTTGT
GGAATTGGTTTAACATAACAAATTGGCTGTGGTATATAAAATTATTCATAATGATAGTAGGAGGCTTGGT
AGGTTTAAGAATAGTTTTTGCTGTACTTTCTATAGTGAATAGAGTTAGGCAGGGATATTCACCATTATCG
TTTCAGACCCACCTCCCAACCCCGAGGGGACCCATGCATTGCATCTCAATTAGTCAGCAACCAGGTGTGG
AAAGTCCCCAGGCTCCCCAGCAGGCAGAAGTATGCAAAGCATGCGTCTCAATTAGTCAGCAACCATAGTC
CCGCCCCTAACTCCGCCCATCCCGCCCCTAACTCCGCCCAGTTCCGCCCATTCTCCGCCCCATGGCTGAC
TAATTTTTTTTATTTATGCAGAGGCCGAGGCCGCCTCGGCCTCTGAGCTATTCCAGAAGTAGTGAGGAGG
CTTTTTTGGAGGCCTAGGCTTTTGCAAAAAGCTTTCTAGAGGTACCACCGGAGCTTACCATGACCGAGTA
CAAGCCCACGGTGCGCCTCGCCACCCGCGACGACGTCCCCAGGGCCGTACGCACCCTCGCCGCCGCGTTC
GCCGACTACCCCGCCACGCGCCACACCGTCGATCCGGACCGCCACATCGAGCGGGTCACCGAGCTGCAAG
AACTCTTCCTCACGCGCGTCGGGCTCGACATCGGCAAGGTGTGGGTCGCGGACGACGGCGCCGCCGTGGC
GGTCTGGACCACGCCGGAGAGCGTCGAAGCGGGGGCGGTGTTCGCCGAGATCGGCCCGCGCATGGCCGAG
TTGAGCGGTTCCCGGCTGGCCGCGCAGCAACAGATGGAAGGCCTCCTGGCGCCGCACCGGCCCAAGGAGC
CCGCGTGGTTCCTGGCCACCGTCGGCGTCTCGCCCGACCACCAGGGCAAGGGTCTGGGCAGCGCCGTCGT
GCTCCCCGGAGTGGAGGCGGCCGAGCGCGCCGGGGTGCCCGCCTTCCTGGAGACCTCCGCGCCCCGCAAC
CTCCCCTTCTACGAGCGGCTCGGCTTCACCGTCACCGCCGACGTCGAGGTGCCCGAAGGACCGCGCACCT
GGTGCATGACCCGCAAGCCCGGTGCCAGTTAACGAATTCTAGATCTTGAGACAAATGGCAGTATTCATCC
ACAATTTTAAAAGAAAAGGGGGGATTGGGGGGTACAGTGCAGGGGAAAGAATAGTAGACATAATAGCAAC
AGACATACAAACTAAAGAATTACAAAAACAAATTACAAAAATTCAAAATTTTCGGGTTTATTACAGGGAC
AGCAGAGATCCACTTTGGCGCCGGCTCGAGGCCTGCAGGTGCAAAGATGGATAAAGTTTTAAACAGAGAG
GAATCTTTGCAGCTAATGGACCTTCTAGGTCTTGAAAGGAGTGGGAATTGGCTCCGGTGCCCGTCAGTGG
GCAGAGCGCACATCGCCCACAGTCCCCGAGAAGTTGGGGGGAGGGGTCGGCAATTGAACCGGTGCCTAGA
GAAGGTGGCGCGGGGTAAACTGGGAAAGTGATGTCGTGTACTGGCTCCGCCTTTTTCCCGAGGGTGGGGG
AGAACCGTATATAAGTGCAGTAGTCGCCGTGAACGTTCTTTTTCGCAACGGGTTTGCCGCCAGAACACAG
GTAAGTGCCGTGTGTGGTTCCCGCGGGCCTGGCCTCTTTACGGGTTATGGCCCTTGCGTGCCTTGAATTA
CTTCCACCTGGCTGCAGTACGTGATTCTTGATCCCGAGCTTCGGGTTGGAAGTGGGTGGGAGAGTTCGAG
GCCTTGCGCTTAAGGAGCCCCTTCGCCTCGTGCTTGAGTTGAGGCCTGGCCTGGGCGCTGGGGCCGCCGC
GTGCGAATCTGGTGGCACCTTCGCGCCTGTCTCGCTGCTTTCGATAAGTCTCTAGCCATTTAAAATTTTT
GATGACCTGCTGCGACGCTTTTTTTCTGGCAAGATAGTCTTGTAAATGCGGGCCAAGATCTGCACACTGG
TATTTCGGTTTTTGGGGCCGCGGGCGGCGACGGGGCCCGTGCGTCCCAGCGCACATGTTCGGCGAGGCGG
GGCCTGCGAGCGCGGCCACCGAGAATCGGACGGGGGTAGTCTCAAGCTGGCCGGCCTGCTCTGGTGCCTG
GCCTCGCGCCGCCGTGTATCGCCCCGCCCTGGGCGGCAAGGCTGGCCCGGTCGGCACCAGTTGCGTGAGC
GGAAAGATGGCCGCTTCCCGGCCCTGCTGCAGGGAGCTCAAAATGGAGGACGCGGCGCTCGGGAGAGCGG
GCGGGTGAGTCACCCACACAAAGGAAAAGGGCCTTTCCGTCCTCAGCCGTCGCTTCATGTGACTCCACGG
AGTACCGGGCGCCGTCCAGGCACCTCGATTAGTTCTCGAGCTTTTGGAGTACGTCGTCTTTAGGTTGGGG
GGAGGGGTTTTATGCGATGGAGTTTCCCCACACTGAGTGGGTGGAGACTGAAGTTAGGCCAGCTTGGCAC
TTGATGTAATTCTCCTTGGAATTTGCCCTTTTTGAGTTTGGATCTTGGTTCATTCTCAAGCCTCAGACAG
TGGTTCAAAGTTTTTTTCTTCCATTTCAGGTGTCGTGAGGCTAGCACCGCCACCATGGAGAACTTCCAAA
AGGTGGAAAAGATCGGAGAGGGCACGTACGGAGTTGTGTACAAAGCCAGAAACAAGTTGACGGGAGAGGT
GGTGGCGCTTAAGAAAATCCGCCTGGACACTGAGACTGAGGGTGTGCCCAGTACTGCCATCCGAGAGATC
TCTCTGCTTAAGGAGCTTAACCATCCTAATATTGTCAAGCTGCTGGATGTCATTCACACAGAAAATAAAC
TCTACCTGGTTTTTGAATTTCTGCACCAAGATCTCAAGAAATTCATGGATGCCTCTGCTCTCACTGGCAT
TCCTCTTCCCCTCATCAAGAGCTATCTGTTCCAGCTGCTCCAGGGCCTAGCTTTCTGCCATTCTCATCGG
GTCCTCCACCGAGACCTTAAACCTCAGAATCTGCTTATTAACACAGAGGGGGCCATCAAGCTAGCAGACT
TTGGACTAGCCAGAGCTTTTGGAGTCCCTGTTCGTACTTACACCCATGAGGTGGTGACCCTGTGGTACCG
AGCTCCTGAAATCCTCCTGGGCTGCAAATATTATTCCACAGCTGTGGACATCTGGAGCCTGGGCTGCATC
TTTGCTGAGATGCACCTAGTGGGTACCCAGCACCATGCTAGGTGCTGTGGGGAACACAGAAGAAATGGAA
GACAGAGTCTCTGCCCGCTGTGCTCGTATCTAGAAGTGGCTGCATCACAAGGTTGGGGGATGACCGCAGT
GTCTACCCCCTACCCCGTGACTCGCCGGGCCCTATTCCCTGGAGATTCTGAGATTGACCAGCTCTTCCGG
ATCTTTCGGACTCTGGGGACCCCAGATGAGGTGGTGTGGCCAGGAGTTACTTCTATGCCTGATTACAAGC
CAAGTTTCCCCAAGTGGGCCCGGCAAGATTTTAGTAAAGTTGTACCTCCCCTGGATGAAGATGGACGGAG
CTTGTTATCGCAAATGCTGCACTACGACCCTAACAAGCGGATTTCGGCCAAGGCAGCCCTGGCTCACCCT
TTCTTCCAGGATGTGACCAAGCCAGTACCCCATCTTCGACTCTAGTAATGAACTAGTCCGTAACTTGAAA
GTATTTCGATTTCTTGGCTTTATATATCTTGTGGAAAGGACGAGATACTTGCTCGAACATCTCTATCACG
CGTTAAGTCGACAATCAACCTCTGGATTACAAAATTTGTGAAAGATTGACTGGTATTCTTAACTATGTTG
CTCCTTTTACGCTATGTGGATACGCTGCTTTAATGCCTTTGTATCATGCTATTGCTTCCCGTATGGCTTT
CATTTTCTCCTCCTTGTATAAATCCTGGTTGCTGTCTCTTTATGAGGAGTTGTGGCCCGTTGTCAGGCAA
CGTGGCGTGGTGTGCACTGTGTTTGCTGACGCAACCCCCACTGGTTGGGGCATTGCCACCACCTGTCAGC
TCCTTTCCGGGACTTTCGCTTTCCCCCTCCCTATTGCCACGGCGGAACTCATCGCCGCCTGCCTTGCCCG
CTGCTGGACAGGGGCTCGGCTGTTGGGCACTGACAATTCCGTGGTGTTGTCGGGGAAATCATCGTCCTTT
CCTTGGCTGCTCGCCTGTGTTGCCACCTGGATTCTGCGCGGGACGTCCTTCTGCTACGTCCCTTCGGCCC
TCAATCCAGCGGACCTTCCTTCCCGCGGCCTGCTGCCGGCTCTGCGGCCTCTTCCGCGTCTTCGCCTTCG
CCCTCAGACGAGTCGGATCTCCCTTTGGGCCGCCTCCCCGCGTCGACTTTAAGACCAATGACTTACAAGG
CAGCTGTAGATCTTAGCCACTTTTTAAAAGAAAAGGGGGGACTGGAAGGGCTAATTCACTCCCAACGAAG
ACAAGATCTGCTTTTTGCTTGTACTGGGTCTCTCTGGTTAGACCAGATCTGAGCCTGGGAGCTCTCTGGC
TAACTAGGGAACCCACTGCTTAAGCCTCAATAAAGCTTGCCTTGAGTGCTTCAAGTAGTGTGTGCCCGTC
TGTTGTGTGACTCTGGTAACTAGAGATCCCTCAGACCCTTTTAGTCAGTGTGGAAAATCTCTAGCAGTAC
GTATAGTAGTTCATGTCATCTTATTATTCAGTATTTATAACTTGCAAAGAAATGAATATCAGAGAGTGAG
AGGAACTTGTTTATTGCAGCTTATAATGGTTACAAATAAAGCAATAGCATCACAAATTTCACAAATAAAG
CATTTTTTTCACTGCATTCTAGTTGTGGTTTGTCCAAACTCATCAATGTATCTTATCATGTCTGGCTCTA
GCTATCCCGCCCCTAACTCCGCCCATCCCGCCCCTAACTCCGCCCAGTTCCGCCCATTCTCCGCCCCATG
GCTGACTAATTTTTTTTATTTATGCAGAGGCCGAGGCCGCCTCGGCCTCTGAGCTATTCCAGAAGTAGTG
AGGAGGCTTTTTTGGAGGCCTAGGGACGTACCCAATTCGCCCTATAGTGAGTCGTATTACGCGCGCTCAC
TGGCCGTCGTTTTACAACGTCGTGACTGGGAAAACCCTGGCGTTACCCAACTTAATCGCCTTGCAGCACA
TCCCCCTTTCGCCAGCTGGCGTAATAGCGAAGAGGCCCGCACCGATCGCCCTTCCCAACAGTTGCGCAGC
CTGAATGGCGAATGGG
[124 nt withheld, positions 6737-6860]
C
[91 nt withheld, positions 6862-6952]
A
[49 nt withheld, positions 6954-7002]
CCTTTGACGTTGGAGTCCACGTTCTTT
[37 nt withheld, positions 7030-7066]
ACCCTATCTCGGTCTATTCTTTTGATTTATAAGGGATTTTGCCGATTTCGGCCTATTGGTTAAAAAATGA
GCTGATTTAACAAAAATTTAACGCGAATTTTAACAAAATATTAACGCTTACAATTTAGGTGGCACTTTTC
GGGGAAATGTGCGCGGAACCCCTATTTGTTTATTTTTCTAAATACATTCAAATATGTATCCGCTCATGAG
ACAATAACCCTGATAAATGCTTCAATAATATTGAAAAAGGAAGAGTATGAGTATTCAACATTTCCGTGTC
GCCCTTATTCCCTTTTTTGCGGCATTTTGCCTTCCTGTTTTTGCTCACCCAGAAACGCTGGTGAAAGTAA
AAGATGCTGAAGATCAGTTGGGTGCACGAGTGGGTTACATCGAACTGGATCTCAACAGCGGTAAGATCCT
TGAGAGTTTTCGCCCCGAAGAACGTTTTCCAATGATGAGCACTTTTAAAGTTCTGCTATGTGGCGCGGTA
TTATCCCGTATTGACGCCGGGCAAGAGCAACTCGGTCGCCGCATACACTATTCTCAGAATGACTTGGTTG
AGTACTCACCAGTCACAGAAAAGCATCTTACGGATGGCATGACAGTAAGAGAATTATGCAGTGCTGCCAT
AACCATGAGTGATAACACTGCGGCCAACTTACTTCTGACAACGATCGGAGGACCGAAGGAGCTAACCGCT
TTTTTGCACAACATGGGGGATCATGTAACTCGCCTTGATCGTTGGGAACCGGAGCTGAATGAAGCCATAC
CAAACGACGAGCGTGACACCACGATGCCTGTAGCAATGGCAACAACGTTGCGCAAACTATTAACTGGCGA
ACTACTTACTCTAGCTTCCCGGCAACAATTAATAGACTGGATGGAGGCGGATAAAGTTGCAGGACCACTT
CTGCGCTCGGCCCTTCCGGCTGGCTGGTTTATTGCTGATAAATCTGGAGCCGGTGAGCGTGGGTCTCGCG
GTATCATTGCAGCACTGGGGCCAGATGGTAAGCCCTCCCGTATCGTAGTTATCTACACGACGGGGAGTCA
GGCAACTATGGATGAACGAAATAGACAGATCGCTGAGATAGGTGCCTCACTGATTAAGCATTGGTAACTG
TCAGACCAAGTTTACTCATATATACTTTAGATTGATTTAAAACTTCATTTTTAATTTAAAAGGATCTAGG
TGAAGATCCTTTTTGATAATCTCATGACCAAAATCCCTTAACGTGAGTTTTCGTTCCACTGAGCGTCAGA
CCCCGTAGAAAAGATCAAAGGATCTTCTTGAGATCCTTTTTTTCTGCGCGTAATCTGCTGCTTGCAAACA
AAAAAACCACCGCTACCAGCGGTGGTTTGTTTGCCGGATCAAGAGCTACCAACTCTTTTTCCGAAGGTAA
CTGGCTTCAGCAGAGCGCAGATACCAAATACTGTTCTTCTAGTGTAGCCGTAGTTAGGCCACCACTTCAA
GAACTCTGTAGCACCGCCTACATACCTCGCTCTGCTAATCCTGTTACCAGTGGCTGCTGCCAGTGGCGAT
AAGTCGTGTCTTACCGGGTTGGACTCAAGACGATAGTTACCGGATAAGGCGCAGCGGTCGGGCTGAACGG
GGGGTTCGTGCACACAGCCCAGCTTGGAGCGAACGACCTACACCGAACTGAGATACCTACAGCGTGAGCT
ATGAGAAAGCGCCACGCTTCCCGAAGGGAGAAAGGCGGACAGGTATCCGGTAAGCGGCAGGGTCGGAACA
GGAGAGCGCACGAGGGAGCTTCCAGGGGGAAACGCCTGGTATCTTTATAGTCCTGTCGGGTTTCGCCACC
TCTGACTTGAGCGTCGATTTTTGTGATGCTCGTCAGGGGGGCGGAGCCTATGGAAAAACGCCAGCAACGC
GGCCTTTTTACGGTTCCTGGCCTTTTGCTGGCCTTTTGCTCACATGTTCTTTCCTGCGTTATCCCCTGAT
TCTGTGGATAACCGTATTACCGCCTTTGAGTGAGCTGATACCGCTCGCCGCAGCCGAACGACCGAGCGCA
GCGAGTCAGTGAGCGAGGAAGCGGAAGAGCGCCCAATACGCAAACCGCCTCTCCCCGCGCGTTGGCCGAT
TCATTAATGCAGCTGGCACGACAGGTTTCCCGACTGGAAAGCGGGCAGTGAGCGCAACGCAATTAATGTG
AGTTAGCTCACTCATTAGGCACCCCAGGCTTTACACTTTATGCTTCCGGCTCGTATGTTGTGTGGAATTG
TGAGCGGATAACAATTTCACACAGGAAACAGCTATGACCATGATTACGCCAAGCGCGCAATTAACCCTCA
CTAAAGGGAACAAAAGCTGGAGCTGCAAGC
