>Addgene plasmid #143035 | TFORF0507 | depositor partial sequence | sequence record 281243 | Insert
ACCGCCACCATGGAGAACTTCCAAAAGGTGGAAAAGATCGGAGAGGGCACGTACGGAGTTGTGTACAAAG
CCAGAAACAAGTTGACGGGAGAGGTGGTGGCGCTTAAGAAAATCCGCCTGGACACTGAGACTGAGGGTGT
GCCCAGTACTGCCATCCGAGAGATCTCTCTGCTTAAGGAGCTTAACCATCCTAATATTGTCAAGCTGCTG
GATGTCATTCACACAGAAAATAAACTCTACCTGGTTTTTGAATTTCTGCACCAAGATCTCAAGAAATTCA
TGGATGCCTCTGCTCTCACTGGCATTCCTCTTCCCCTCATCAAGAGCTATCTGTTCCAGCTGCTCCAGGG
CCTAGCTTTCTGCCATTCTCATCGGGTCCTCCACCGAGACCTTAAACCTCAGAATCTGCTTATTAACACA
GAGGGGGCCATCAAGCTAGCAGACTTTGGACTAGCCAGAGCTTTTGGAGTCCCTGTTCGTACTTACACCC
ATGAGGTGGTGACCCTGTGGTACCGAGCTCCTGAAATCCTCCTGGGCTGCAAATATTATTCCACAGCTGT
GGACATCTGGAGCCTGGGCTGCATCTTTGCTGAGATGCACCTAGTGGGTACCCAGCACCATGCTAGGTGC
TGTGGGGAACACAGAAGAAATGGAAGACAGAGTCTCTGCCCGCTGTGCTCGTATCTAGAAGTGGCTGCAT
CACAAGGTTGGGGGATGACCGCAGTGTCTACCCCCTACCCCGTGACTCGCCGGGCCCTATTCCCTGGAGA
TTCTGAGATTGACCAGCTCTTCCGGATCTTTCGGACTCTGGGGACCCCAGATGAGGTGGTGTGGCCAGGA
GTTACTTCTATGCCTGATTACAAGCCAAGTTTCCCCAAGTGGGCCCGGCAAGATTTTAGTAAAGTTGTAC
CTCCCCTGGATGAAGATGGACGGAGCTTGTTATCGCAAATGCTGCACTACGACCCTAACAAGCGGATTTC
GGCCAAGGCAGCCCTGGCTCACCCTTTCTTCCAGGATGTGACCAAGCCAGTACCCCATCTTCGACTCTAG
TAATGAACTAGTCCGTAACTTGAAAGTATTTCGATTTCTTGGCTTTATATATCTTGTGGAAAGGACGAGA
TACTTGCTCGAACATCTCTATC
