>Addgene plasmid #143035 | TFORF0507 | depositor partial sequence | sequence record 281244 | Barcode
GATACTTGCTCGAACATCTCTATC
